Addgene plasmid #172559: pDLlR6
Purpose: Inducible gene expression, pCDF origin, LacI repressor, PLlacO-1 promoter, mRFP, Streptomycin Resistance Marker.
Depositing lab: Christopher Reisch. Depositing organization: University of Florida.
Backbone
  Vector backbone: original Duet vector
  Backbone manufacturer: Novagen
  Vector type: Bacterial Expression, Synthetic Biology
Growth in bacteria
  Bacterial resistance: Streptomycin, 50 μg/mL
  Growth temperature: 37°C
  Growth strain: DH5alpha
  Copy number: Low Copy
Gene/Insert
  Gene/Insert name: LacI-mRFP
  Species: Synthetic
  Promoter: PLlacO-1
  Cloning method: Ligation Independent Cloning
Terms and licenses: Academic/Nonprofit Terms; Industry Terms: Not Available to Industry
How to cite: pDLlR6 was a gift from Christopher Reisch (Addgene plasmid # 172559 ; http://n2t.net/addgene:172559 ; RRID:Addgene_172559)
