[The description below was written by a language model from this plasmid's Addgene catalogue record and pLannotate feature annotations shown in this document.]
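Description:
pDLlR6 is a 4.3 kb bacterial expression plasmid for synthetic biology, built on a Novagen Duet-series backbone and designed for IPTG-inducible gene expression in E. coli. It replicates from the CloDF13 (CDF) origin, which the record lists as low copy and which is compatible with other common origin classes, so the plasmid can be maintained alongside additional plasmids in the same cell. Selection relies on the aadA aminoglycoside adenylyltransferase gene (SmR), driven by the bla (AmpR) promoter, which confers streptomycin and spectinomycin resistance.

The payload is a self-contained repressor–reporter module. A lacI coding sequence under its native lacI promoter sits on the reverse strand and supplies lac repressor constitutively. Divergently oriented, and separated from it by a putative bacterial terminator, is the PLlacO-1 promoter, a synthetic hybrid promoter. It appears in the annotation as two closely spaced lac operator sites just downstream of a BioBrick prefix. This promoter drives mRFP1, a monomeric red fluorescent protein derived from Discosoma, and the T7 terminator carried over from the Duet backbone lies shortly after the reporter across the plasmid's numbering origin. Repressor binding to the operators keeps mRFP1 off until IPTG or lactose relieves repression, so red fluorescence reports induction level.

The short TcR and lacZα fragments and the CAP binding sites flagged near lacI are probably residual or spurious matches rather than functional elements. The construct is suited to characterising this inducible system and to serving as a template in which mRFP can be replaced by a gene of interest, although the record does not describe specific applications beyond inducible expression.
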