Features (pLannotate 1.2.2; 16 found; start..end, strand, type, name):
     42..89      +  terminator     T7 terminator: transcription terminator for bacteriophage T7 RNA polymerase
    260..1051    -  CDS            SmR: aminoglycoside adenylyltransferase (Murphy, 1985); aadA; confers resistance to spectinomycin and streptomycin
   1052..1143    -  promoter       AmpR promoter: bla
   1191..1929    -  rep_origin     CloDF13 ori: Plasmids containing the CloDF13 (CDF) origin of replication can be propagated in E. coli cells that contain additional plasmids with compatible origins.
   2026..2090    -  CDS            TcR (fragment): tetracycline efflux protein; tet; confers resistance to tetracycline
   2105..2126    -  protein_bind   CAP binding site: CAP binding activates transcription in the presence of cAMP. E. coli catabolite activator protein
   2139..2157    -  CDS            lacZα (fragment): LacZα fragment of β-galactosidase; lacZ fragment
   2172..2193    -  protein_bind   CAP binding site: CAP binding activates transcription in the presence of cAMP. E. coli catabolite activator protein
   2206..3288    -  CDS            lacI: lac repressor; lacI; The lac repressor binds to the lac operator to inhibit transcription in E. coli. This inhibition can be relieved by adding lactose or isopropyl-β-D-thiogalactopyranoside (IPTG).
   3289..3366    -  promoter       lacI promoter: lacI
   3374..3409    -  CDS            TcR (fragment): tetracycline efflux protein; tet; confers resistance to tetracycline
   3430..3473    -  terminator     bacterial terminator: putative bacterial transcription terminator
   3476..3497    +  misc_feature   BioBrick prefix: BioBrick prefix for parts that do not start with "ATG"
   3500..3516    +  protein_bind   lac operator: The lac repressor binds to the lac operator to inhibit transcription in E. coli. This inhibition can be relieved by adding lactose or isopropyl-β-D-thiogalactopyranoside (IPTG). lac repressor encoded by lacI
   3523..3539    +  protein_bind   lac operator: The lac repressor binds to the lac operator to inhibit transcription in E. coli. This inhibition can be relieved by adding lactose or isopropyl-β-D-thiogalactopyranoside (IPTG). lac repressor encoded by lacI
   3609..4283    +  CDS            mRFP1: mRFP1 is a basic (constitutively fluorescent) red fluorescent protein published in 2002, derived from Discosoma sp.. It is reported to be a somewhat slowly-maturing monomer with low acid sensitivity.
>Addgene plasmid #172559 | pDLlR6 | addgene full sequence | sequence record 346958 | Addgene NGS Result
GCTTTCCAGTCGGGAAACCTGCTGCCACCGCTGAGCAATAACTAGCATAACCCCTTGGGGCCTCTAAACG
GGTCTTGAGGGGTTTTTTGCTGAAACCTCAGGCATTTGAGAAGCACACGGTCACACTGCTTCCGGTAGTC
AATAAACCGGTAAACCAGCAATAGACATAAGCGGCTATTTAACGACCCTGCCCTGAACCGACGACCGGGT
CATCGTGGCCGGATCTTGCGGCCCCTCGGCTTGAACGAATTGTTAGACATTATTTGCCGACTACCTTGGT
GATCTCGCCTTTCACGTAGTGGACAAATTCTTCCAACTGATCTGCGCGCGAGGCCAAGCGATCTTCTTCT
TGTCCAAGATAAGCCTGTCTAGCTTCAAGTATGACGGGCTGATACTGGGCCGGCAGGCGCTCCATTGCCC
AGTCGGCAGCGACATCCTTCGGCGCGATTTTGCCGGTTACTGCGCTGTACCAAATGCGGGACAACGTAAG
CACTACATTTCGCTCATCGCCAGCCCAGTCGGGCGGCGAGTTCCATAGCGTTAAGGTTTCATTTAGCGCC
TCAAATAGATCCTGTTCAGGAACCGGATCAAAGAGTTCCTCCGCCGCTGGACCTACCAAGGCAACGCTAT
GTTCTCTTGCTTTTGTCAGCAAGATAGCCAGATCAATGTCGATCGTGGCTGGCTCGAAGATACCTGCAAG
AATGTCATTGCGCTGCCATTCTCCAAATTGCAGTTCGCGCTTAGCTGGATAACGCCACGGAATGATGTCG
TCGTGCACAACAATGGTGACTTCTACAGCGCGGAGAATCTCGCTCTCTCCAGGGGAAGCCGAAGTTTCCA
AAAGGTCGTTGATCAAAGCTCGCCGCGTTGTTTCATCAAGCCTTACGGTCACCGTAACCAGCAAATCAAT
ATCACTGTGTGGCTTCAGGCCGCCATCCACTGCGGAGCCGTACAAATGTACGGCCAGCAACGTCGGTTCG
AGATGGCGCTCGATGACGCCAACTACCTCTGATAGTTGAGTCGATACTTCGGCGATCACCGCTTCCCTCA
TACTCTTCCTTTTTCAATATTATTGAAGCATTTATCAGGGTTATTGTCTCATGAGCGGATACATATTTGA
ATGTATTTAGAAAAATAAACAAATAGCTAGCTCACTCGGTCGCTACGCTCCGGGCGTGAGACTGCGGCGG
GCGCTGCGGACACATACAAAGTTACCCACAGATTCCGTGGATAAGCAGGGGACTAACATGTGAGGCAAAA
CAGCAGGGCCGCGCCGGTGGCGTTTTTCCATAGGCTCCGCCCTCCTGCCAGAGTTCACATAAACAGACGC
TTTTCCGGTGCATCTGTGGGAGCCGTGAGGCTCAACCATGAATCTGACAGTACGGGCGAAACCCGACAGG
ACTTAAAGATCCCCACCGTTTCCGGCGGGTCGCTCCCTCTTGCGCTCTCCTGTTCCGACCCTGCCGTTTA
CCGGATACCTGTTCCGCCTTTCTCCCTTACGGGAAGTGTGGCGCTTTCTCATAGCTCACACACTGGTATC
TCGGCTCGGTGTAGGTCGTTCGCTCCAAGCTGGGCTGTAAGCAAGAACTCCCCGTTCAGCCCGACTGCTG
CGCCTTATCCGGTAACTGTTCACTTGAGTCCAACCCGGAAAAGCACGGTAAAACGCCACTGGCAGCAGCC
ATTGGTAACTGGGAGTTCGCAGAGGATTTGTTTAGCTAAACACGCGGTTGCTCTTGAAGTGTGCGCCAAA
GTCCGGCTACACTGGAAGGACAGATTTGGTTGCTGTGCTCTGCGAAAGCCAGTTACCACGGTTAAGCAGT
TCCCCAACTGNCTTAACCTTCGATCAAACCACCTCCCCAGGTGGTTTTTTCGTTTACAGGGCAAAAGATT
ACGCGCAGAAAAAAAGGATCTCAAGAAGATCCTTTGATCTTTTCTACTGAACCGCTCTAGATTTCAGTGC
AATTTATCTCTTCAAATGTAGCACCTGAAGTCAGCCCCATACGATATAAGTTGTAATTCTCATGTTAGTC
ATGCCCCGCGCCCACCGGAAGGAGCTGACTGGGTTGAAGGCTCTCAAGGGCATCGGTCGAGATCCCGGTG
CCTAATGAGTGAGCTAACTTACATTAATTGCGTTGCGCGTAAAACGACGGCCAGTGAGATCCCGGTGCCT
AATGAGTGAGCTAACTTACATTAATTGCGTTGCGCTCACTGCCCGCTTTCCAGTCGGGAAACCTGTCGTG
CCAGCTGCATTAATGAATCGGCCAACGCGCGGGGAGAGGCGGTTTGCGTATTGGGCGCCAGGGTGGTTTT
TCTTTTCACCAGTGAGACGGGCAACAGCTGATTGCCCTTCACCGCCTGGCCCTGAGAGAGTTGCAGCAAG
CGGTCCACGCTGGTTTGCCCCAGCAGGCGAAAATCCTGTTTGATGGTGGTTAACGGCGGGATATAACATG
AGCTGTCTTCGGTATCGTCGTATCCCACTACCGAGATGTCCGCACCAACGCGCAGCCCGGACTCGGTAAT
GGCGCGCATTGCGCCCAGCGCCATCTGATCGTTGGCAACCAGCATCGCAGTGGGAACGATGCCCTCATTC
AGCATTTGCATGGTTTGTTGAAAACCGGACATGGCACTCCAGTCGCCTTCCCGTTCCGCTATCGGCTGAA
TTTGATTGCGAGTGAGATATTTATGCCAGCCAGCCAGACGCAGACGCGCCGAGACAGAACTTAATGGGCC
CGCTAACAGCGCGATTTGCTGGTGACCCAATGCGACCAGATGCTCCACGCCCAGTCGCGTACCGTCTTCA
TGGGAGAAAATAATACTGTTGATGGGTGTCTGGTCAGAGACATCAAGAAATAACGCCGGAACATTAGTGC
AGGCAGCTTCCACAGCAATGGCATCCTGGTCATCCAGCGGATAGTTAATGATCAGCCCACTGACGCGTTG
CGCGAGAAGATTGTGCACCGCCGCTTTACAGGCTTCGACGCCGCTTCGTTCTACCATCGACACCACCACG
CTGGCACCCAGTTGATCGGCGCGAGATTTAATCGCCGCGACAATTTGCGACGGCGCGTGCAGGGCCAGAC
TGGAGGTGGCAACGCCAATCAGCAACGACTGTTTGCCCGCCAGTTGTTGTGCCACGCGGTTGGGAATGTA
ATTCAGCTCCGCCATCGCCGCTTCCACTTTTTCCCGCGTTTTCGCAGAAACGTGGCTGGCCTGGTTCACC
ACGCGGGAAACGGTCTGATAAGAGACACCGGCATACTCTGCGACATCGTATAACGTTACTGGTTTCACAT
TCACCACCCTGAATTGACTCTCTTCCGGGCGCTATCATGCCATACCGCGAAAGGTTTTGCGCCATTCGAT
GGTGTCCGGGATCTCGACGCTCTCCCTTATGCGACTCCTGCATTAGGAAATGGCGTATCACGAGGCAGAA
TTTCAGATAAAAAAAATCCTTAGCTTTCGCTAAGGATGATTTCTGGAATTCGCGGCCGCTTCTAGAGAAT
TGTGAGCGGATAACAATTGACATTGTGAGCGGATAACAAGATACTGAGCACACCCTGTAGGAACTGGGAA
GAGCGCAACACATACTAGAGAAAGAGGAGAAATACTAGATGGCTTCCTCCGAAGACGTTATCAAAGAGTT
CATGCGTTTCAAAGTTCGTATGGAAGGTTCCGTTAACGGTCACGAGTTCGAAATCGAAGGTGAAGGTGAA
GGTCGTCCGTACGAAGGTACCCAGACCGCTAAACTGAAAGTTACCAAAGGTGGTCCGCTGCCGTTCGCTT
GGGACATCCTGTCCCCGCAGTTCCAGTACGGTTCCAAAGCTTACGTTAAACACCCGGCTGACATCCCGGA
CTACCTGAAACTGTCCTTCCCGGAAGGTTTCAAATGGGAACGTGTTATGAACTTCGAAGACGGTGGTGTT
GTTACCGTTACCCAGGACTCCTCCCTGCAAGACGGTGAGTTCATCTACAAAGTTAAACTGCGTGGTACCA
ACTTCCCGTCCGACGGTCCGGTTATGCAGAAAAAAACCATGGGTTGGGAAGCTTCCACCGAACGTATGTA
CCCGGAAGACGGTGCTCTGAAAGGTGAAATCAAAATGCGTCTGAAACTGAAAGACGGTGGTCACTACGAC
GCTGAAGTTAAAACCACCTACATGGCTAAAAAACCGGTTCAGCTGCCGGGTGCTTACAAAACCGACATCA
AACTGGACATCACCTCCCACAACGAAGACTACACCATCGTTGAACAGTACGAACGTGCTGAAGGTCGTCA
CTCCACCGGTGCTTAATAACGCTGATAGTGCTAGTGTAGATCGC
